>Addgene plasmid #100627 | YCe1487 HC_Kan_RFP-p17 | addgene full sequence | sequence record 192722 | Addgene NGS Result
ACGTCTCGGCTCAGAGACCGAATTCGCGGCCGCTTCTAGAGCAATACGCAAACCGCCTCTCCCCGCGCGT
TGGCCGATTCATTAATGCAGCTGGCACGACAGGTTTCCCGACTGGAAAGCGGGCAGTGAGCGCAACGCAA
TTAATGTGAGTTAGCTCACTCATTAGGCACCCCAGGCTTTACACTTTATGCTTCCGGCTCGTATGTTGTG
TGGAATTGTGAGCGGATAACAATTTCACACATACTAGAGAAAGAGGAGAAATACTAGATGGCTTCCTCCG
AAGACGTTATCAAAGAGTTCATGCGTTTCAAAGTTCGTATGGAAGGTTCCGTTAACGGTCACGAGTTCGA
AATCGAAGGTGAAGGTGAAGGTCGTCCGTACGAAGGTACCCAGACCGCTAAACTGAAAGTTACCAAAGGT
GGTCCGCTGCCGTTCGCTTGGGACATCCTGTCCCCGCAGTTCCAGTACGGTTCCAAAGCTTACGTTAAAC
ACCCGGCTGACATCCCGGACTACCTGAAACTGTCCTTCCCGGAAGGTTTCAAATGGGAACGTGTTATGAA
CTTCGAAGACGGTGGTGTTGTTACCGTTACCCAGGACTCCTCCCTGCAAGACGGTGAGTTCATCTACAAA
GTTAAACTGCGTGGTACCAACTTCCCGTCCGACGGTCCGGTTATGCAGAAAAAAACCATGGGTTGGGAAG
CTTCCACCGAACGTATGTACCCGGAAGACGGTGCTCTGAAAGGTGAAATCAAAATGCGTCTGAAACTGAA
AGACGGTGGTCACTACGACGCTGAAGTTAAAACCACCTACATGGCTAAAAAACCGGTTCAGCTGCCGGGT
GCTTACAAAACCGACATCAAACTGGACATCACCTCCCACAACGAAGACTACACCATCGTTGAACAGTACG
AACGTGCTGAAGGTCGTCACTCCACCGGTGCTTAATAACGCTGATAGTGCTAGTGTAGATCGCTACTAGA
GCCAGGCATCAAATAAAACGAAAGGCTCAGTCGAAAGACTGGGCCTTTCGTTTTATCTGTTGTTTGTCGG
TGAACGCTCTCTACTAGAGTCACACTGGCTCACCTTCGGGTGGGCCTTTCTGCGTTTATATACTAGTAGC
GGCCGCTGCAGGGTCTCTCGGTCGAGACGAATTCTCTAGATATCGCTCAATACTGACCATTTAAATCATA
CCTGACCTCCATAGCAGAAAGTCAAAAGCCTCCGACCGGAGGCTTTTGACTTGATCGGCACGTAAGAGGT
TCCAACTTTCACCATAATGAAATAAGATCACTACCGGGCGTATTTTTTGAGTTATCGAGATTTTCAGGAG
CTAAGGAAGCTAAAATGAGCCATATTCAACGGGAAACGTCTTGCTCGAGGCCGCGATTAAATTCCAACAT
GGATGCTGATTTATATGGGTATAAATGGGCTCGCGATAATGTCGGGCAATCAGGTGCGACAATCTATCGA
TTGTATGGGAAGCCCGATGCGCCAGAGTTGTTTCTGAAACATGGCAAAGGTAGCGTTGCCAATGATGTTA
CAGATGAGATGGTCAGGCTAAACTGGCTGACGGAATTTATGCCTCTTCCGACCATCAAGCATTTTATCCG
TACTCCTGATGATGCATGGTTACTCACCACTGCGATCCCAGGGAAAACAGCATTCCAGGTATTAGAAGAA
TATCCTGATTCAGGTGAAAATATTGTTGATGCGCTGGCAGTGTTCCTGCGCCGGTTGCATTCGATTCCTG
TTTGTAATTGTCCTTTTAACGGCGATCGCGTATTTCGTCTCGCTCAGGCGCAATCACGAATGAATAACGG
TTTGGTTGGTGCGAGTGATTTTGATGACGAGCGTAATGGCTGGCCTGTTGAACAAGTCTGGAAAGAAATG
CATAAGCTTTTGCCATTCTCACCGGATTCAGTCGTCACTCATGGTGATTTCTCACTTGATAACCTTATTT
TTGACGAGGGGAAATTAATAGGTTGTATTGATGTTGGACGAGTCGGAATCGCAGACCGATACCAGGATCT
TGCCATCCTATGGAACTGCCTCGGTGAGTTTTCTCCTTCATTACAGAAACGGCTTTTTCAAAAATATGGT
ATTGATAATCCTGATATGAATAAATTGCAGTTTCACTTGATGCTCGATGAGTTTTTCTGAGGGCCCAAAT
GTAATCACCTGGCTCACCTTCGGGTGGGCCTTTCTGCGTTGCTGGCGTTTTTCCATAGGCTCCGCCCCCC
TGACGAGCATCACAAAAATCGATGCTCAAGTCAGAGGTGGCGAAACCCGACAGGACTATAAAGATACCAG
GCGTTTCCCCCTGGAAGCTCCCTCGTGCGCTCTCCTGTTCCGACCCTGCCGCTTACCGGATACCTGTCCG
CCTTTCTCCCTTCGGGAAGCGTGGCGCTTTCTCATAGCTCACGCTGTAGGTATCTCAGTTCGGTGTAGGT
CGTTCGCTCCAAGCTGGGCTGTGTGCACGAACCCCCCGTTCAGCCCGACCGCTGCGCCTTATCCGGTAAC
TATCGTCTTGAGTCCAACCCGGTAAGACACGACTTATCGCCACTGGCAGCAGCCACTGGTAACAGGATTA
GCAGAGCGAGGTATGTAGGCGGTGCTACAGAGTTCTTGAAGTGGTGGCCTAACTACGGCTACACTAGAAG
AACAGTATTTGGTATCTGCGCTCTGCTGAAGCCAGTTACCTCGGAAAAAGAGTTGGTAGCTCTTGATCCG
GCAAACAAACCACCGCTGGTAGCGGTGGTTTTTTTGTTTGCAAGCAGCAGATTACGCGCAGAAAAAAAGG
ATCTCAAGAAGATCCTTTGATTTTCTACCGAAGAAAGGCCCACCCGTGAAGGTGAGCCAGTGAGTTGATT
GCAGTCCAGTTACGCTGGAGTCTGAGGCTCGTCCTGAATGATATCAAGCTTGAATTCGT
Features (pLannotate 1.2.2; 15 found; start..end, strand, type, name):
     20..41      +  misc_feature   BioBrick prefix: BioBrick prefix for parts that do not start with "ATG"
     42..129     +  CDS            lacI (fragment): lac repressor; lacI; The lac repressor binds to the lac operator to inhibit transcription in E. coli. This inhibition can be relieved by adding lactose or isopropyl-β-D-thiogalactopyranoside (IPTG).
    142..163     +  protein_bind   CAP binding site: CAP binding activates transcription in the presence of cAMP. E. coli catabolite activator protein
    178..208     +  promoter       lac promoter: promoter for the E. coli lac operon
    216..232     +  protein_bind   lac operator: The lac repressor binds to the lac operator to inhibit transcription in E. coli. This inhibition can be relieved by adding lactose or isopropyl-β-D-thiogalactopyranoside (IPTG). lac repressor encoded by lacI
    268..942     +  CDS            mRFP1: mRFP1 is a basic (constitutively fluorescent) red fluorescent protein published in 2002, derived from Discosoma sp.. It is reported to be a somewhat slowly-maturing monomer with low acid sensitivity.
    990..1061    +  terminator     rrnB T1 terminator: transcription terminator T1 from the E. coli rrnB gene
   1077..1104    +  terminator     T7Te terminator: phage T7 early transcription terminator
   1111..1131    +  misc_feature   BioBrick suffix: universal suffix for all parts
   1210..1241    +  terminator     tonB terminator: bidirectional E. coli tonB-P14 transcription terminator
   1242..1344    +  promoter       cat promoter: promoter of the E. coli cat gene encoding chloramphenicol acetyltransferase
   1345..2158    +  CDS            KanR (fragment): aminoglycoside phosphotransferase; aph(3')-Ia; confers resistance to kanamycin in bacteria or G418 (Geneticin®) in eukaryotes
   2181..2208    +  terminator     T7Te terminator: phage T7 early transcription terminator
   2220..2807    -  rep_origin     ori: high-copy-number ColE1/pMB1/pBR322/pUC origin of replication
   2829..2858    -  terminator     T3Te terminator: phage T3 early transcription terminator
