[The description below was written by a language model from this plasmid's Addgene catalogue record and pLannotate feature annotations shown in this document.]
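Description:
YCe1487 HC_Kan_RFP-p17 is an empty part-entry vector from the EMMA (Extensible Mammalian Modular Assembly) toolkit, built on the pSMART HC_Kan backbone and used in synthetic biology to bring new DNA fragments into the toolkit's standard format. It is a small plasmid of about 2.9 kb that is maintained in E. coli. Replication depends on a high-copy ColE1/pUC-type origin, and selection on a kanamycin resistance gene (aph(3')-Ia), annotated as driven by a cat promoter. As is typical of pSMART-style backbones, transcription terminators (tonB, T7Te, T3Te) flank the marker, the origin and the cloning region. These insulate the insert from read-through transcription into or out of the vector.

The plasmid carries no gene of interest. In its place is a bacterial mRFP1 dropout cassette, framed by BioBrick prefix and suffix sequences. The cassette contains a residual lacI fragment, a CAP binding site, the lac promoter and operator, the mRFP1 coding sequence, and the rrnB T1 and T7Te terminators. According to the depositor's comments, a new part is cloned in by a BsaI Golden Gate reaction that replaces the RFP gene. Since mRFP1 is expressed in E. coli, loss of red colour should mark recombinant colonies, although the record does not explicitly describe this screen. In the resulting plasmid, the part is flanked by BsmBI sites and by the fusion sites that define position 17 of the EMMA platform, which prepares it for use as a position-17 part in EMMA mammalian expression vectors. The feature table does not annotate the type IIS sites or the fusion overhangs, and the record does not say what functional category position 17 represents.
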