Addgene plasmid #100627: YCe1487 HC_Kan_RFP-p17
Purpose: (Empty Backbone) EMMA toolkit part-entry vector position 17
Depositing lab: Yizhi Cai. Depositing organization: University of Edinburgh. Publication: EMMA: An Extensible Mammalian Modular Assembly Toolkit for the Rapid Design and Production of Diverse Expression Vectors. Martella A, Matjusaitis M, Auxillos J, Pollard SM, Cai Y. ACS Synth Biol. 2017 Apr 24. doi: 10.1021/acssynbio.7b00016. PubMed 28418644.
Backbone
  Vector backbone: pSMART HC_Kan
  Vector type: Synthetic Biology
Growth in bacteria
  Bacterial resistance: Kanamycin, 50 μg/mL
  Growth temperature: 37°C
  Growth strain: DH5alpha
  Copy number: High Copy
Gene/Insert
  Gene/Insert name: None
Terms and licenses: Academic/Nonprofit Terms; Industry Terms: Not Available to Industry
Depositor comments: It is used to standardize new parts for EMMA toolkit. New DNA fragments (parts) are cloned into this plasmid replacing the RFP gene through a BsaI Golden Gate reaction. The resulting plasmid will have the part flanked by BsmBI sites and the fusion sites corresponding to position 17 of EMMA platform.
How to cite: YCe1487 HC_Kan_RFP-p17 was a gift from Yizhi Cai (Addgene plasmid # 100627 ; http://n2t.net/addgene:100627 ; RRID:Addgene_100627)
